>Addgene plasmid #80399 | pVH009 | depositor full sequence | sequence record 155900 | pVH009 sequence 9446 bps
AAATATCACCCGGTCGGCAAACAAATTCTCGTCCCTGATTTTTCACCACCCCCTGACCGCGAATGGTGAG
ATTGAGAATATAACCTTTCATTCCCAGCGGTCGGTCGATAAAAAAATCGAGATAACCGTTGGCCTCAATC
GGCGTTAAACCCGCCACCAGATGGGCATTAAACGAGTATCCCGGCAGCAGGGGATCATTTTGCGCTTCAG
CCATACTTTTCATACTCCCGCCATTCAGAGAAGAAACCAATTGTCCATATTGCATCAGACATTGCCGTCA
CTGCGTCTTTTACTGGCTCTTCTCGCTAACCAAACCGGTAACCCCGCTTATTAAAAGCATTCTGTAACAA
AGCGGGACCAAAGCCATGACAAAAACGCGTAACAAAAGTGTCTATAATCACGGCAGAAAAGTCCACATTG
ATTATTTGCACGGCGTCACACTTTGCTATGCCATAGCATTTTTATCCATAAGATTAGCGGATCTTACCTG
ACGCTTTTTATCGCAACTCTCTACTGTTTCTCCATACCCGCTAGCGGTACCTCACGCGATACAGATCTAT
GAAACTGTTGATTGTCGAAGATGAAAAGAAAACCGGAGAATACTTGACCAAAGGGTTAACCGAAGCCGGT
TTTGTGGTCGATTTGGCCGACAACGGGCTGAATGGCTACCATCTGGCGATGACCGGTGATTATGATCTGA
TAATCCTCGATATTATGCTGCCGGACGTGAACGGCTGGGATATCGTGCGCATGTTACGCTCCGCCAATAA
AGGGATGCCGATTCTGTTGCTTACCGCGCTTGGCACCATTGAACATCGCGTCAAGGGGCTGGAGTTGGGG
GCAGATGACTACCTGGTGAAGCCATTCGCTTTTGCTGAACTGCTGGCGCGGGTGCGCACATTACTGCGGC
GCGGGGCGGCGGTGATTATCGAAAGTCAGTTTCAGGTTGCCGATTTGATGGTCGATCTCGTCAGCCGCAA
AGTCACCCGCAGCGGCACGCGCATCACTTTGACCAGTAAAGAGTTTACTCTGCTGGAGTTCTTCCTTCGC
CATCAGGGCGAAGTGCTGCCCCGCTCGCTTATCGCCTCGCAGGTATGGGACATGAATTTTGACAGCGATA
CCAATGCTATTGATGTGGCGGTGAAGCGGCTGCGCGGCAAAATCGACAACGACTTTGAGCCGAAGCTAAT
TCAGACCGTGCGCGGCGTGGGTTACATGCTTGAGGTGCCGGATGGTCAGGGATCTGGGTCCGGCAGCGGT
GGATCTCTGGAAATCCGCGCAGCGTTTCTTGAAAAAGAAAACACCGCACTGCGTACCCGCGCGGCCGAAC
TCCGTAAACGTGTGGGCCGGTGCCGCAACATTGTATCCAAATACGAAACCCGATACGGCCCGCTTTAAGG
ATCCTGACTCGAGCCAGGCATCAAATAAAACGAAAGGCTCAGTCGAAAGACTGGGCCTTTCGTTTTATCT
GTTGTTTGTCGGTGAACGCTCTCTACTAGAGTCACACTGGCTCACCTTCGGGTGGGCCTTTCTGCGTTTA
TACCGCGGCCTAGGATTGGCAAAATGACAATTTTGTCATTTTTCTGTCACCGGAAAATCAGAGCCTGGCG
AGTAAAGTTGGCGGCATAAAATCACCAGAAATTATGAGCTCATACATTCGTAAGAAACGGGCGCAGGAGG
ATTAGATGATGGACTACAAGGACCATGACGGTGATTACAAGGATCATGACATCGACTACAAGGATGACGA
TGACAAGGCAACTAGCGGCATGGTTAGTAAAGGAGAAGAACTTTTCACTGGAGTTGTCCCAATTTTAGTT
GAACTAGATGGCGACGTGAACGGTCATAAGTTCAGTGTCTCCGGCGAAGGTGAGGGTGATGCAACGTACG
GTAAGTTAACTTTGAAGTTAATATGTACAACCGGCAAGCTGCCTGTTCCCTGGCCTACCCTGGTGACAAC
GTTAGGTTATGGGTTGATGTGCTTTGCTAGATACCCAGATCACATGAAAAGGCATGACTTCTTTAAATCT
GCAATGCCAGAAGGTTACGTCCAAGAACGTACTATTTTCTTTAAAGATGACGGTAATTATAAAACTAGGG
CTGAAGTTAAATTCGAAGGTGACACACTTGTAAATCGAATAGAGTTAAAGGGGATTGATTTCAAAGAGGA
TGGTAATATTCTAGGCCATAAACTTGAATATAACTATAATTCACACAACGTTTACATTACCGCCGACAAG
CAGAAGAATGGAATCAAAGCCAATTTTAAGATTAGACACAATATTGAGGATGGTGGAGTACAGCTTGCTG
ATCATTACCAACAAAATACCCCGATCGGTGATGGACCAGTTTTGCTACCCGATAACCATTATCTGTCCTA
TCAAAGCAAATTGTCAAAAGATCCTAACGAAAAAAGAGACCACATGGTACTCTTGGAATTTGTAACAGCT
GCTGGGATTACACATGGCATGGATGAACTATACAAAGGTTCTGGTACCGCAGCAGCAAACGACGAAAACT
ACGCTGCAGCAGTTTAATAATACAAATAGTGAGAAGCTTGGGCCCGAACAAAAACTCATCTCAGAAGAGG
ATCTGAATAGCGCCGTCGACCATCATCATCATCATCATTGAGTTTAAACGGTCTCCAGCTTGGCTGTTTT
GGCGGATGAGAGAAGATTTTCAGCCTGATACAGATTAAATCAGAACGCAGAAGCGGTCTGATAAAACAGA
ATTTGCCTGGCGGCAGTAGCGCGGTGGTCCCACCTGACCCCATGCCGAACTCAGAAGTGAAACGCCGTAG
CGCCGATGGTAGTGTGGGGTCTCCCCATGCGAGAGTAGGGAACTGCCAGGCATCAAATAAAACGAAAGGC
TCAGTCGAAAGACTGGGCCTTTCGTTTTATCTGTTGTTTGTCGGTGAACTAATTTCTAGACCAGCTTTTG
TTCCCTTTAGTGAGGGTTAATTGCGCGCTTGGCGTAATCATGGTCATAGCTGTTTCCTGTGTGAAATTGT
TATCCGCTCACAATTCCACACAACATACGAGCCGGAAGCATAAAGTGTAAAGCCTGGGGTGCCTAATGAG
TGAGCTAACTCACATTAATTGCGTTGCGCTCACTGCCCGCTTTCCAGTCGGGAAACCTGTCGTGCCAGCT
GCATTAATGAATCGGCCAACGCGCGGGGAGAGGCGGTTTGCGTATTGGGCGCATGCATAAAAACTGTTGT
AATTCATTAAGCATTCTGCCGACATGGAAGCCATCACAAACGGCATGATGAACCTGAATCGCCAGCGGCA
TCAGCACCTTGTCGCCTTGCGTATAATATTTGCCCATGGGGGTGGGCGAAGAACTCCAGCATGAGATCCC
CGCGCTGGAGGATCATCCAGCCGGCGTCCCGGAAAACGATTCCGAAGCCCAACCTTTCATAGAAGGCGGC
GGTGGAATCGAAATCTCGTGATGGCAGGTTGGGCGTCGCTTGGTCGGTCATTTCGAACCCCAGAGTCCCG
CTCAGAAGAACTCGTCAAGAAGGCGATAGAAGGCGATGCGCTGCGAATCGGGAGCGGCGATACCGTAAAG
CACGAGGAAGCGGTCAGCCCATTCGCCGCCAAGCTCTTCAGCAATATCACGGGTAGCCAACGCTATGTCC
TGATAGCGGTCCGCCACACCCAGCCGGCCACAGTCGATGAATCCAGAAAAGCGGCCATTTTCCACCATGA
TATTCGGCAAGCAGGCATCGCCATGGGTCACGACGAGATCCTCGCCGTCGGGCATGCGCGCCTTGAGCCT
GGCGAACAGTTCGGCTGGCGCGAGCCCCTGATGCTCTTCGTCCAGATCATCCTGATCGACAAGACCGGCT
TCCATCCGAGTACGTGCTCGCTCGATGCGATGTTTCGCTTGGTGGTCGAATGGGCAGGTAGCCGGATCAA
GCGTATGCAGCCGCCGCATTGCATCAGCCATGATGGATACTTTCTCGGCAGGAGCAAGGTGAGATGACAG
GAGATCCTGCCCCGGCACTTCGCCCAATAGCAGCCAGTCCCTTCCCGCTTCAGTGACAACGTCGAGCACA
GCTGCGCAAGGAACGCCCGTCGTGGCCAGCCACGATAGCCGCGCTGCCTCGTCCTGCAGTTCATTCAGGG
CACCGGACAGGTCGGTCTTGACAAAAAGAACCGGGCGCCCCTGCGCTGACAGCCGGAACACGGCGGCATC
AGAGCAGCCGATTGTCTGTTGTGCCCAGTCATAGCCGAATAGCCTCTCCACCCAAGCGGCCGGAGAACCT
GCGTGCAATCCATCTTGTTCAATCATGCGAAACGATCCTCATCCTGTCTCTTGATCAGATTTTGATCCCC
TGCGCCATCAGATCCTTGGCGGCAAGAAAGCCATCCAGTTTACTTTGCAGGGCTTCCCAACCTTACCAGA
GGGCGCCCCAGCTGGCAATTCCGGTTCGCTTGCTGTCCATAAAACCGCCCAGTCTAGCTATCGCCATGTA
AGCCCACTGCAAGCTACCTGCTTTCTCTTTGCGCTTGCGTTTTCCCTTGTCCAGATAGCCCAGTAGCTGA
CATTCATCCCAGGTGGCACTTTTCGGGGAAATGTGCGCGCCCGCGTTCCTGCTGGCGCTGGGCCTGTTTC
TGGCGCTGGACTTCCCGCTGTTCCGTCAGCAGCTTTTCGCCCACGGCCTTGATGATCGCGGCGGCCTTGG
CCTGCATATCCCGATTCAACGGCCCCAGGGCGTCCAGAACGGGCTTCAGGCGCTCCCGAAGGTCTCGGGC
CGTCTCTTGGGCTTGATCGGCCTTCTTGCGCATCTCACGCGCTCCTGCGGCGGCCTGTAGGGCAGGCTCA
TACCCCTGCCGAACCGCTTTTGTCAGCCGGTCGGCCACGGCTTCCGGCGTCTCAACGCGCTTTGAGATTC
CCAGCTTTTCGGCCAATCCCTGCGGTGCATAGGCGCGTGGCTCGACCGCTTGCGGGCTGATGGTGACGTG
GCCCACTGGTGGCCGCTCCAGGGCCTCGTAGAACGCCTGAATGCGCGTGTGACGTGCCTTGCTGCCCTCG
ATGCCCCGTTGCAGCCCTAGATCGGCCACAGCGGCCGCAAACGTGGTCTGGTCGCGGGTCATCTGCGCTT
TGTTGCCGATGAACTCCTTGGCCGACAGCCTGCCGTCCTGCGTCAGCGGCACCACGAACGCGGTCATGTG
CGGGCTGGTTTCGTCACGGTGGATGCTGGCCGTCACGATGCGATCCGCCCCGTACTTGTCCGCCAGCCAC
TTGTGCGCCTTCTCGAAGAACGCCGCCTGCTGTTCTTGGCTGGCCGACTTCCACCATTCCGGGCTGGCCG
TCATGACGTACTCGACCGCCAACACAGCGTCCTTGCGCCGCTTCTCTGGCAGCAACTCGCGCAGTCGGCC
CATCGCTTCATCGGTGCTGCTGGCCGCCCAGTGCTCGTTCTCTGGCGTCCTGCTGGCGTCAGCGTTGGGC
GTCTCGCGCTCGCGGTAGGCGTGCTTGAGACTGGCCGCCACGTTGCCCATTTTCGCCAGCTTCTTGCATC
GCATGATCGCGTATGCCGCCATGCCTGCCCCTCCCTTTTGGTGTCCAACCGGCTCGACGGGGGCAGCGCA
AGGCGGTGCCTCCGGCGGGCCACTCAATGCTTGAGTATACTCACTAGACTTTGCTTCGCAAAGTCGTGAC
CGCCTACGGCGGCTGCGGCGCCCTACGGGCTTGCTCTCCGGGCTTCGCCCTGCGCGGTCGCTGCGCTCCC
TTGCCAGCCCGTGGATATGTGGACGATGGCCGCGAGCGGCCACCGGCTGGCTCGCTTCGCTCGGCCCGTG
GACAACCCTGCTGGACAAGCTGATGGACAGGCTGCGCCTGCCCACGAGCTTGACCACAGGGATTGCCCAC
CGGCTACCCAGCCTTCGACCACATACCCACCGGCTCCAACTGCGCGGCCTGCGGCCTTGCCCCATCAATT
TTTTTAATTTTCTCTGGGGAAAAGCCTCCGGCCTGCGGCCTGCGCGCTTCGCTTGCCGGTTGGACACCAA
GTGGAAGGCGGGTCAAGGCTCGCGCAGCGACCGCGCAGCGGCTTGGCCTTGACGCGCCTGGAACGACCCA
AGCCTATGCGAGTGGGGGCAGTCGAAGGCGAAGCCCGCCCGCCTGCCCCCCGAGCCTCACGGCGGCGAGT
GCGGGGGTTCCAAGGGGGCAGCGCCACCTTGGGCAAGGCCGAAGGCCGCGCAGTCGATCAACAAGCCCCG
GAGGGGCCACTTTTTGCCGGAGGGGGAGCCGCGCCGAAGGCGTGGGGGAACCCCGCAGGGGTGCCCTTCT
TTGGGCACCAAAGAACTAGATATAGGGCGAAATGCGAAAGACTTAAAAATCAACAACTTAAAAAAGGGGG
GTACGCAACAGCTCATTGCGGCACCCCCCGCAATAGCTCATTGCGTAGGTTAAAGAAAATCTGTAATTGA
CTGCCACTTTTACGCAACGCATAATTGTTGTCGCGCTGCCGAAAAGTTGCAGCTGATTGCGCATGGTGCC
GCAACCGTGCGGCACCCTACCGCATGGAGATAAGCATGGCCACGCAGTCCAGAGAAATCGGCATTCAAGC
CAAGAACAAGCCCGGTCACTGGGTGCAAACGGAACGCAAAGCGCATGAGGCGTGGGCCGGGCTTATTGCG
AGGAAACCCACGGCGGCAATGCTGCTGCATCACCTCGTGGCGCAGATGGGCCACCAGAACGCCGTGGTGG
TCAGCCAGAAGACACTTTCCAAGCTCATCGGACGTTCTTTGCGGACGGTCCAATACGCAGTCAAGGACTT
GGTGGCCGAGCGCTGGATCTCCGTCGTGAAGCTCAACGGCCCCGGCACCGTGTCGGCCTACGTGGTCAAT
GACCGCGTGGCGTGGGGCCAGCCCCGCGACCAGTTGCGCCTGTCGGTGTTCAGTGCCGCCGTGGTGGTTG
ATCACGACGACCAGGACGAATCGCTGTTGGGGCATGGCGACCTGCGCCGCATCCCGACCCTGTATCCGGG
CGAGCAGCAACTACCGACCGGCCCCGGCGAGGAGCCGCCCAGCCAGCCCGGCATTCCGGGCATGGAACCA
GACCTGCCAGCCTTGACCGAAACGGAGGAATGGGAACGGCGCGGGCAGCAGCGCCTGCCGATGCCCGATG
AGCCGTGTTTTCTGGACGATGGCGAGCCGTTGGAGCCGCCGACACGGGTCACGCTGCCGCGCCGGTAGCA
CTTGGGTTGCGCAGCAACCCGTAAGTGCGCTGTTCCAGACTATCGGCTGTAGCCGCCTCGCCGCCCTATA
CCTTGTCTGCCTCCCCGCGTTGCGTCGCGGTGCATGGAGCCGGGCCACCTCGACCTGAATGGAAGCCGGC
GGCACCTCGCTAACGGATTCACCGTTTTTATCAGGCTCTGGGAGGCAGAATAAATGATCATATCGTCAAT
TATTACCTCCACGGGGAGAGCCTGAGCAAACTGGCCTCAGGCATTTGAGAAGCACACGGTCACACTGCTT
CCGGTAGTCAATAAACCGGTAAACCAGCAATAGACATAAGCGGCTATTTAACGACCCTGCCCTGAACCGA
CGACCGGGTCGAATTTGCTTTCGAATTTCTGCCATTCATCCGCTTATTATCACTTATTCAGGCGTAGCAC
CAGGCGTTTAAGGGCACCAATAACTGCCTTAAAAAAATTACGCCCCGCCCTGCCACTCATCGCAGTCGGC
CTATTGGTTAAAAAATGAGCTGATTTAACAAAAATTTAACGCGAATTTTAACAAAATATTAACGCTTACA
ATTTCCATTCGCCATTCAGGCTGCGCAACTGTTGGGAAGGGCGATCGGTGCGGGCCTCTTCGCTATTACG
CCAGCTGGCGAAAGGGGGATGTGCTGCAAGGCGATTAAGTTGGGTAACGCCAGGGTTTTCCCAGTCACGA
CGTTGTAAAACGACGGCCAGTGAGCGCGCGTAATACGACTCACTATAGGGCGAATTGGAGCTGGGGCCGC
AATTCCCAATTCCAGGCATCAAATAAAACGAAAGGCTCAGTCGAAAGACTGGGCCTTTCGTTTTATCTGT
TGTTTGTCGGTGAACGCTCTCCTGAGTAGGACAAATCCGCCGGGAGCGGATTTGAACGTTGCGAAGCAAC
GGCCCGGAGGGTGGCGGGCAGGACGCCCGCCATAAACTGCCAGGAATTAATTCCAGGCATCAAATAAAAC
GAAAGGCTCAGTCGAAAGACTGGGCCTTTCGTTTTATCTGTTGTTTGTCGGTGAACGCTCTCCTGAGTAG
GACAAATCCGCCGGGAGCGGATTTGAACGTTGCGAAGCAACGGCCCGGAGGGTGGCGGGCAGGACGCCCG
CCATAAACTGCCAGGAATTAATTCCAGGCATCAAATAAAACGAAAGGCTCAGTCGAAAGACTGGGCCTTT
CGTTTTATCTGTTGTTTGTCGGTGAACGCTCTCCTGAGTAGGACAAATCCGCCGGGAGCGGATTTGAACG
TTGCGAAGCAACGGCCCGGAGGGTGGCGGGCAGGACGCCCGCCATAAACTGCCAGGAATTAATTCCAGGC
ATCAAATAAAACGAAAGGCTCAGTCGAAAGACTGGGCCTTTCGTTTTATCTGTTGTTTGTCGGTGAACGC
TCTCCTGAGTAGGACAAATCCGCCGGGAGCGGATTTGAACGTTGCGAAGCAACGGCCCGGAGGGTGGCGG
GCAGGACGCCCGCCATAAACTGCCAGGAATTGGGGATCGGAAGCTGAATTCACTAGTCTATGCTACTCCA
TCGAGCCGTCAATTGTCTGATTCGTTACCAATTATGACAACTTGACGGCTACATCATTCACTTTTTCTTC
ACAACCGGCACGGAACTCGCTCGGGCTGGCCCCGGTGCATTTTTTAAATACCCGCGAGAAATAGAGTTGA
TCGTCAAAACCAACATTGCGACCGACGGTGGCGATAGGCATCCGGGTGGTGCTCAAAAGCAGCTTCGCCT
GGCTGATACGTTGGTCCTCGCGCCAGCTTAAGACGCTAATCCCTAACTGCTGGCGGAAAAGATGTGACAG
ACGCGACGGCGACAAGCAAACATGCTGTGCGACGCTGGCGATATCAAAATTGCTGTCTGCCAGGTGATCG
CTGATGTACTGACAAGCCTCGCGTACCCGATTATCCATCGGTGGATGGAGCGACTCGTTAATCGCTTCCA
TGCGCCGCAGTAACAATTGCTCAAGCAGATTTATCGCCAGCAGCTCCGAATAGCGCCCTTCCCCTTGCCC
GGCGTTAATGATTTGCCCAAACAGGTCGCTGAAATGCGGCTGGTGCGCTTCATCCGGGCGAAAGAACCCC
GTATTGGCAAATATTGACGGCCAGTTAAGCCATTCATGCCAGTAGGCGCGCGGACGAAAGTAAACCCACT
GGTGATACCATTCGCGAGCCTCCGGATGACGACCGTAGTGATGAATCTCTCCTGGCGGGAACAGCA
Features (pLannotate 1.2.2; 32 found; start..end, strand, type, name):
    241..525     +  promoter       araBAD promoter: araBAD; promoter of the L-arabinose operon of E. coli; the araC regulatory gene is transcribed in the opposite direction (Guzman et al., 1995)
    559..1239    +  CDS            cusR: CUSR_ECOLI - Also known as ylcA. Experimental evidence at protein level: Swiss-Prot protein existence level 1. Member of the two-component regulatory system CusS/CusR involved in response to copper and silver. Activates the expression of cusCFBA, hiuH and plasmid pRJ1004 gene pcoE in response to increasing levels of copper or silver ions. Can also increase the basal-level expression of copper resistance gene operon pcoABCD. From Escherichia coli (strain K12).
   1273..1395    +  CDS            Tef (fragment): TEF_RAT - Experimental evidence at protein level: Swiss-Prot protein existence level 1. Transcription factor that binds to and transactivates the TSHB promoter. Binds to a minimal DNA-binding sequence 5'- [TC][AG][AG]TTA[TC][AG]-3'. From Rattus norvegicus (Rat).
   1422..1493    +  terminator     rrnB T1 terminator: transcription terminator T1 from the E. coli rrnB gene
   1509..1536    +  terminator     T7Te terminator: phage T7 early transcription terminator
   1692..1757    +  CDS            3xFLAG: three tandem FLAG® epitope tags, followed by an enterokinase cleavage site
   1770..2486    +  CDS            mVenus-Q69M: mVenus-Q69M is a basic (constitutively fluorescent) yellow fluorescent protein published in 2010, derived from Aequorea victoria. It is reported to be a very rapidly-maturing monomer.
   2505..2525    +  CDS            ssrA tag (LVA) (fragment): C-terminal peptide that mediates degradation in bacteria through the ClpXP and ClpAP proteases (McGinness et al., 2006) mutant LVA variant that confers accelerated degradation under some conditions (Andersen et al., 1998)
   2611..2628    +  CDS            capTEV™ (fragment): composite tag for in vivo biotinylation, TEV protease cleavage, and 6xHis tagging
   2735..2850    +  ncRNA          5S rRNA: Accession: RF00001 - 5S ribosomal RNA
   2854..2900    +  terminator     rrnB T1 terminator: transcription terminator T1 from the E. coli rrnB gene
   2944..2962    -  promoter       T3 promoter: promoter for bacteriophage T3 RNA polymerase
   3007..3023    -  protein_bind   lac operator: The lac repressor binds to the lac operator to inhibit transcription in E. coli. This inhibition can be relieved by adding lactose or isopropyl-β-D-thiogalactopyranoside (IPTG). lac repressor encoded by lacI
   3031..3061    -  promoter       lac promoter: promoter for the E. coli lac operon
   3076..3097    -  protein_bind   CAP binding site: CAP binding activates transcription in the presence of cAMP. E. coli catabolite activator protein
   3110..3202    -  CDS            lacI (fragment): lac repressor; lacI; The lac repressor binds to the lac operator to inhibit transcription in E. coli. This inhibition can be relieved by adding lactose or isopropyl-β-D-thiogalactopyranoside (IPTG).
   3213..3329    -  CDS            CmR (fragment): chloramphenicol acetyltransferase; cat; confers resistance to chloramphenicol
   3329..3481    -  CDS            ble (fragment): BLE_KLEPN - Experimental evidence at protein level: Swiss-Prot protein existence level 1. Binding protein with a strong affinity to the bleomycin family of antibiotics. Binds to CL990; an antimitotic-antibiotic compound. From Klebsiella pneumoniae.
   3505..4296    -  CDS            neo: KKA2_KLEPN - Also known as kan, nptII. Experimental evidence at protein level: Swiss-Prot protein existence level 1. Resistance to kanamycin, neomycin, paromomycin, ribostamycin, butirosin and gentamicin B. From Klebsiella pneumoniae.
   4328..4612    -  CDS            tnpA (fragment): TN5P_ECOLX - Also known as tnp. Experimental evidence at protein level: Swiss-Prot protein existence level 1. Mediates transposition of transposon Tn5 by a 'cut and paste' mechanism. First, the monomeric transposase binds the 19 bp inverted DNA repeats flanking the transposon. Then, dimerization of the DNA- bound transposase creates a synaptic DNA complex. After nicking of the first DNA strand, excision of the transposon proceeds through a series of intermediates. The transposase then mediates the insertion of the transposon at a new site by strand transfer. The activity of the wild- type tran
   5776..6545    +  rep_origin     pBBR1 oriV: replication origin of the broad-host-range plasmid pBBR1 from Bordetella bronchiseptica; requires the pBBR1 Rep protein for replication
   6546..7208    +  CDS            pBBR1 Rep: replication protein for the broad-host-range plasmid pBBR1 from Bordetella bronchiseptica
   7269..7338    +  CDS            TcR (fragment): tetracycline efflux protein; tet; confers resistance to tetracycline
   7667..7696    -  CDS            CmR (fragment): chloramphenicol acetyltransferase confers resistance to chloramphenicol
   7696..7774    +  rep_origin     M13 ori (fragment): M13 bacteriophage origin of replication; arrow indicates direction of (+) strand synthesis
   7778..7933    -  CDS            lacZα (fragment): LacZα fragment of β-galactosidase; lacZ fragment
   7941..7959    +  promoter       T7 promoter: promoter for bacteriophage T7 RNA polymerase
   8000..8086    +  terminator     rrnB T1 terminator: Escherichia coli rrnB; transcription terminator T1 from the E. coli rrnB gene
   8181..8267    +  terminator     rrnB T1 terminator: Escherichia coli rrnB; transcription terminator T1 from the E. coli rrnB gene
   8362..8448    +  terminator     rrnB T1 terminator: Escherichia coli rrnB; transcription terminator T1 from the E. coli rrnB gene
   8543..8629    +  terminator     rrnB T1 terminator: Escherichia coli rrnB; transcription terminator T1 from the E. coli rrnB gene
   8782..214     -  CDS            araC (across the origin): L-arabinose regulatory protein; araC
