[The description below was written by a language model from this plasmid's Addgene catalogue record and pLannotate feature annotations shown in this document.]
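Description:
pVH009 is a 9,446 bp bacterial expression plasmid built on the broad-host-range pBBR1 backbone for synthetic biology work in E. coli. It replicates from the pBBR1 oriV with its cognate Rep protein, both annotated in the sequence, and is selected with kanamycin through a Tn5-derived neo (nptII) gene. The many short hits in the feature table (lacZα, lac promoter/operator, T3 and T7 promoters, and fragments of CmR, TcR, ble and tnpA) look like backbone remnants rather than functional parts of the circuit.

The payload consists of two linked expression units. In the first, araC is transcribed divergently from the araBAD promoter, which places the copper/silver two-component response regulator CusR under arabinose control. CusR carries a C-terminal LZx leucine zipper domain, which the automated annotation picks up as a fragment of a rat bZIP protein, and the unit ends with rrnB T1 and T7Te terminators. In the second unit, described in the record as pCusR-YFP-AAV, a CusR-responsive promoter (not annotated in the feature table) drives Venus YFP. The reporter has an N-terminal 3xFLAG epitope and a C-terminal ssrA-type AAV degradation tag, which directs the protein to ClpXP/ClpAP proteolysis so that fluorescence follows current promoter activity instead of accumulating. An array of four rrnB T1 terminators lies upstream of araC, presumably insulating the cassette from read-through.

The plasmid is the control construct in a scaffold-based biomolecular concentration tracker. It reports CusR-dependent output but lacks the anti-scaffold negative feedback component, giving an open-loop reference for comparison with the feedback circuit.
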