Addgene plasmid #80399: pVH009
Purpose: Control plasmid with no anti-scaffold feedback. Contains pBAD-CusR (response regulator) and pCusR-YFP-AAV.
Depositing lab: Richard Murray. Depositing organization: California Institute of Technology. Publication: Design and implementation of a biomolecular concentration tracker. Hsiao V, de los Santos EL, Whitaker WR, Dueber JE, Murray RM. ACS Synth Biol. 2015 Feb 20;4(2):150-61. doi: 10.1021/sb500024b. Epub 2014 May 15. PubMed 24847683.
Backbone
  Vector backbone: pBBR1
  Backbone size w/o insert (bp): 6100
  Total vector size (bp): 9446
  Vector type: Bacterial Expression, Synthetic Biology
Growth in bacteria
  Bacterial resistance: Kanamycin, 50 μg/mL
  Growth temperature: 37°C
  Growth strain: JM109
  Copy number: High Copy
Gene/Insert 1
  Gene/Insert name: 3xFLAG-Venus YFP-AAV
  Insert size (bp): 1125
  Tag / fusion protein: N-terminal 3xFLAG tag, C-terminal AAV degradation tag
Gene/Insert 2
  Gene/Insert name: CusR
  Insert size (bp): 836
  Entrez Gene: cusR (a.k.a. b0571, ECK0563, ylcA)
  Tag / fusion protein: C-terminal LZx domain
Gene/Insert 3
  Gene/Insert name: AraC
  Insert size (bp): 879
  Entrez Gene: araC (a.k.a. b0064, ECK0065)
Terms and licenses: Academic/Nonprofit Terms; Industry Terms: Not Available to Industry
How to cite: pVH009 was a gift from Richard Murray (Addgene plasmid # 80399 ; http://n2t.net/addgene:80399 ; RRID:Addgene_80399)
