>Addgene plasmid #80399 | pVH009 | depositor partial sequence | sequence record 155901 | CusR-LZx
ATGAAACTGTTGATTGTCGAAGATGAAAAGAAAACCGGAGAATACTTGACCAAAGGGTTAACCGAAGCCG
GTTTTGTGGTCGATTTGGCCGACAACGGGCTGAATGGCTACCATCTGGCGATGACCGGTGATTATGATCT
GATAATCCTCGATATTATGCTGCCGGACGTGAACGGCTGGGATATCGTGCGCATGTTACGCTCCGCCAAT
AAAGGGATGCCGATTCTGTTGCTTACCGCGCTTGGCACCATTGAACATCGCGTCAAGGGGCTGGAGTTGG
GGGCAGATGACTACCTGGTGAAGCCATTCGCTTTTGCTGAACTGCTGGCGCGGGTGCGCACATTACTGCG
GCGCGGGGCGGCGGTGATTATCGAAAGTCAGTTTCAGGTTGCCGATTTGATGGTCGATCTCGTCAGCCGC
AAAGTCACCCGCAGCGGCACGCGCATCACTTTGACCAGTAAAGAGTTTACTCTGCTGGAGTTCTTCCTTC
GCCATCAGGGCGAAGTGCTGCCCCGCTCGCTTATCGCCTCGCAGGTATGGGACATGAATTTTGACAGCGA
TACCAATGCTATTGATGTGGCGGTGAAGCGGCTGCGCGGCAAAATCGACAACGACTTTGAGCCGAAGCTA
ATTCAGACCGTGCGCGGCGTGGGTTACATGCTTGAGGTGCCGGATGGTCAGGGATCTGGGTCCGGCAGCG
GTGGATCTCTGGAAATCCGCGCAGCGTTTCTTGAAAAAGAAAACACCGCACTGCGTACCCGCGCGGCCGA
ACTCCGTAAACGTGTGGGCCGGTGCCGCAACATTGTATCCAAATACGAAACCCGATACGGCCCGCT
