>Addgene plasmid #80399 | pVH009 | depositor partial sequence | sequence record 155902 | 3xFLAG-Venus YFP-AAV
ATGGACTACAAGGACCATGACGGTGATTACAAGGATCATGACATCGACTACAAGGATGACGATGACAAGG
CAACTAGCGGCATGGTTAGTAAAGGAGAAGAACTTTTCACTGGAGTTGTCCCAATTTTAGTTGAACTAGA
TGGCGACGTGAACGGTCATAAGTTCAGTGTCTCCGGCGAAGGTGAGGGTGATGCAACGTACGGTAAGTTA
ACTTTGAAGTTAATATGTACAACCGGCAAGCTGCCTGTTCCCTGGCCTACCCTGGTGACAACGTTAGGTT
ATGGGTTGATGTGCTTTGCTAGATACCCAGATCACATGAAAAGGCATGACTTCTTTAAATCTGCAATGCC
AGAAGGTTACGTCCAAGAACGTACTATTTTCTTTAAAGATGACGGTAATTATAAAACTAGGGCTGAAGTT
AAATTCGAAGGTGACACACTTGTAAATCGAATAGAGTTAAAGGGGATTGATTTCAAAGAGGATGGTAATA
TTCTAGGCCATAAACTTGAATATAACTATAATTCACACAACGTTTACATTACCGCCGACAAGCAGAAGAA
TGGAATCAAAGCCAATTTTAAGATTAGACACAATATTGAGGATGGTGGAGTACAGCTTGCTGATCATTAC
CAACAAAATACCCCGATCGGTGATGGACCAGTTTTGCTACCCGATAACCATTATCTGTCCTATCAAAGCA
AATTGTCAAAAGATCCTAACGAAAAAAGAGACCACATGGTACTCTTGGAATTTGTAACAGCTGCTGGGAT
TACACATGGCATGGATGAACTATACAAAGGTTCTGGTACCGCAGCAGCAAACGACGAAAACTACGCTGCA
GCAGTTTAATAA
