>Addgene plasmid #80399 | pVH009 | depositor partial sequence | sequence record 155903 | AraC
TTATGACAACTTGACGGCTACATCATTCACTTTTTCTTCACAACCGGCACGGAACTCGCTCGGGCTGGCC
CCGGTGCATTTTTTAAATACCCGCGAGAAATAGAGTTGATCGTCAAAACCAACATTGCGACCGACGGTGG
CGATAGGCATCCGGGTGGTGCTCAAAAGCAGCTTCGCCTGGCTGATACGTTGGTCCTCGCGCCAGCTTAA
GACGCTAATCCCTAACTGCTGGCGGAAAAGATGTGACAGACGCGACGGCGACAAGCAAACATGCTGTGCG
ACGCTGGCGATATCAAAATTGCTGTCTGCCAGGTGATCGCTGATGTACTGACAAGCCTCGCGTACCCGAT
TATCCATCGGTGGATGGAGCGACTCGTTAATCGCTTCCATGCGCCGCAGTAACAATTGCTCAAGCAGATT
TATCGCCAGCAGCTCCGAATAGCGCCCTTCCCCTTGCCCGGCGTTAATGATTTGCCCAAACAGGTCGCTG
AAATGCGGCTGGTGCGCTTCATCCGGGCGAAAGAACCCCGTATTGGCAAATATTGACGGCCAGTTAAGCC
ATTCATGCCAGTAGGCGCGCGGACGAAAGTAAACCCACTGGTGATACCATTCGCGAGCCTCCGGATGACG
ACCGTAGTGATGAATCTCTCCTGGCGGGAACAGCAAAATATCACCCGGTCGGCAAACAAATTCTCGTCCC
TGATTTTTCACCACCCCCTGACCGCGAATGGTGAGATTGAGAATATAACCTTTCATTCCCAGCGGTCGGT
CGATAAAAAAATCGAGATAACCGTTGGCCTCAATCGGCGTTAAACCCGCCACCAGATGGGCATTAAACGA
GTATCCCGGCAGCAGGGGATCATTTTGCGCTTCAGCCAT
