>Addgene plasmid #80399 | pVH009 | addgene partial sequence | sequence record 158578 | pBAD-F 5'-ATGCCATAGCATTTTTATCC-3'
CTGACGCTTTTTATCGCAACTCTCTACTGTTTCTCCATACCCGCTAGCGGTACCTCACGCGATACAGATC
TATGAAACTGTTGATTGTCGAAGATGAAAAGAAAACCGGAGAATACTTGACCAAAGGGTTAACCGAAGCC
GGTTTTGTGGTCGATTTGGCCGACAACGGGCTGAATGGCTACCATCTGGCGATGACCGGTGATTATGATC
TGATAATCCTCGATATTATGCTGCCGGACGTGAACGGCTGGGATATCGTGCGCATGTTACGCTCCGCCAA
TAAAGGGATGCCGATTCTGTTGCTTACCGCGCTTGGCACCATTGAACATCGCGTCAAGGGGCTGGAGTTG
GGGGCAGATGACTACCTGGTGAAGCCATTCGCTTTTGCTGAACTGCTGGCGCGGGTGCGCACATTACTGC
GGCGCGGGGCGGCGGTGATTATCGAAAGTCAGTTTCAGGTTGCCGATTTGATGGTCGATCTCGTCAGCCG
CAAAGTCACCCGCAGCGGCACGCGCATCACTTTGACCAGTAAAGAGTTTACTCTGCTGGAGTTCTTCCTT
CGCCATCAGGGCGAAGTGCTGCCCCGCTCGCTTATCGCCTCGCAGGTATGGGACATGAATTTTGACAGCG
ATACCAATGCTATTGATGTGGCGGTGAAGCGGCTGCGCGGCAAAATCGACAACGACTTTGAGCCGAAGCT
AATTCAGACCGTGCGCGGCGTGGGTTACATGCTTGAGGTGCCGGATGGTCAGGGATCTGGGTCCGGCAGC
GGTGGATCTCTGGAAATCCGCGCAGCGTTTCTTGAAAAAGAAAACACCGCACTGCGTACCCGCGCGGCCG
AACTCCGTAAACGTGTGGGCCGGTGCCGCAACATTGTATCCAA
