>Addgene plasmid #80399 | pVH009 | addgene partial sequence | sequence record 158580 | pBAD-R 5'-GATTTAATCTGTATCAGG-3'
AGCTGGAGACCGTTTAAACTCAATGATGATGATGATGATGGTCGACGGCGCTATTCAGATCCTCTTCTGA
GATGAGTTTTTGTTCGGGCCCAAGCTTCTCACTATTTGTATTATTAAACTGCTGCAGCGTAGTTTTCGTC
GTTTGCTGCTGCGGTACCAGAACCTTTGTATAGTTCATCCATGCCATGTGTAATCCCAGCAGCTGTTACA
AATTCCAAGAGTACCATGTGGTCTCTTTTTTCGTTAGGATCTTTTGACAATTTGCTTTGATAGGACAGAT
AATGGTTATCGGGTAGCAAAACTGGTCCATCACCGATCGGGGTATTTTGTTGGTAATGATCAGCAAGCTG
TACTCCACCATCCTCAATATTGTGTCTAATCTTAAAATTGGCTTTGATTCCATTCTTCTGCTTGTCGGCG
GTAATGTAAACGTTGTGTGAATTATAGTTATATTCAAGTTTATGGCCTAGAATATTACCATCCTCTTTGA
AATCAATCCCCTTTAACTCTATTCGATTTACAAGTGTGTCACCTTCGAATTTAACTTCAGCCCTAGTTTT
ATAATTACCGTCATCTTTAAAGAAAATAGTACGTTCTTGGACGTAACCTTCTGGCATTGCAGATTTAAAG
AAGTCATGCCTTTTCATGTGATCTGGGTATCTAGCAAAGCACATCAACCCATAACCTAACGTTGTCACCA
GGGTAGGCCAGGGAACAGGCAGCTTGCCGGTTGTACATATTAACTTCAAAGTTAACTTACCGTACGTTGC
ATCACCCTCACCTTCGCCGGAGACACTGAACTTATGACCGTTCACGTCGCCATCTAGTTCAACTAA
