>Addgene plasmid #80399 | pVH009 | addgene partial sequence | sequence record 160125 | pCusR-F 5'-gtcaccggaaaatcagagcc-3'
GCAGGAGGATTAGATGATGGACTACAAGGACCATGACGGTGATTACAAGGATCATGACATCGACTACAAG
GATGACGATGACAAGGCAACTAGCGGCATGGTTAGTAAAGGAGAAGAACTTTTCACTGGAGTTGTCCCAA
TTTT
